>Addgene plasmid #13471 | pWay21-MKP-1DCH2B | addgene partial sequence | sequence record 19892 | 13471 with EGFP-C
ACGAGCTGTACAGGGTGGCGGGCCCGGGATGGTGATGGAGGTGGGCATCCTGGACGCCGGGGGGCTGCGC
GCGCTGCTGCGAGAGGGCGCCGCGCAGTGCCTGTTGTTGGATTGTCGCTCCTTCTTCGCTTTCAACGCCG
GCCACATCGCGGGCTCAGTGAACGTGGAGCTGTGCAGCAAACAGTCCACCCCCACGGGGCTCAGCCTCCC
CCTGAGTACTAGTGTGCCTGACAGTGCAGAATCCGGATGCAGCTCCTGTAGTACCCCTCTCTACGATCAG
GGGGGCCCAGTGGAGATCCTGTCCTTCCTGTACCTGGGCAGTGCCTATCACGCTTCTCGGAAGGATATGC
TTGACGCCTTGGGCATCACCGCCTTGATCAACGTCTCAGCCAATTGTCCTAACCACTTTGAGGGTCACTA
CCAGTACAAGAGCATCCCTGTGGAGGACAACCACAAGGCAGACATCAGCTCCTGGTTCAACGAGGCTATT
GACTTCATAGACTCCATCAAGGATGCTGGAGGGAGAGTGTTTGTTCATTGCCAGGCCGGCATCTCCCGGT
CAGCCACCATCTGCCTTGCTTACCTCATGAGGACTAACCGGGTAAAGCTGGACGAGGCCTTTGAGTTTGT
GAAGCAGAGGCGGAGTATCATCTCCCCGAACTTCAGCTTCATGGGCCAGCTGCTGCAGTTTGAGTCCCAA
GTGCTAGCCCCTCACTGCTCTGCTGAAGCTGGGAGCCCTGCCATGGCTGTCCTTGACCGGGGCACCTCTA
CTACCACAGTCTTCAACTTCCCAGTTTCCATCCCCGTCCACCCCACGAACAGTGCCCTGAACTACCTTAA
AAGCCCCATCACCACCTCTCCAAGATGATGACCGCTC
