[The description below was written by a language model from this plasmid's Addgene catalogue record.]
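Description:
pWay21-MKP-1DCH2B is a mammalian expression plasmid built on the pWay21 EGFP backbone (about 5.8 kb without insert). It is propagated in E. coli under ampicillin selection. The record does not state the promoter driving expression, the bacterial origin of replication or copy number, or whether a mammalian selection marker is present, and no feature table is available to fill in these details.

The payload is an approximately 840 bp insert encoding a deletion mutant of mouse MKP-1 (mitogen-activated protein kinase phosphatase 1, gene Dusp1), a dual-specificity phosphatase that dephosphorylates and inactivates MAP kinases. The mutant lacks residues 47–137, which the record describes as removal of the CH2B domain, one of the Cdc25-homology regions in the noncatalytic amino-terminal portion of the protein. The insert was cloned between SmaI and XhoI sites, both of which are retained. It sits downstream of the backbone-encoded EGFP, so the product is an N-terminally EGFP-tagged fusion protein.

The EGFP tag allows the mutant protein to be visualised directly in transfected mammalian cells. The associated study examined how the noncatalytic amino terminus of MKP-1 directs nuclear targeting and regulates serum response element-driven transcription. This suggests the construct serves as a domain-deletion tool, compared with wild-type or other truncated MKP-1 fusions to assess how the deleted region contributes to subcellular localisation and downstream transcriptional effects.
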