Addgene plasmid #13471: pWay21-MKP-1DCH2B
Depositing lab: Anton Bennett. Depositing organization: Yale University. Publication: The noncatalytic amino terminus of mitogen-activated protein kinase phosphatase 1 directs nuclear targeting and serum response element transcriptional regulation. Wu JJ, Zhang L, Bennett AM. Mol Cell Biol. 2005 Jun . 25(11):4792-803. 10.1128/MCB.25.11.4792-4803.2005 PubMed 15899879.
Backbone
  Vector backbone: pWay21 EGFP
  Backbone size w/o insert (bp): 5800
  Vector type: Mammalian Expression
Growth in bacteria
  Bacterial resistance: Ampicillin, 100 μg/mL
  Growth temperature: 37°C
  Growth strain: DH5alpha
  Copy number: Unknown
Gene/Insert
  Gene/Insert name: MKP-1DCH2B (alt name: MKP-1)
  Species: M. musculus (mouse)
  Insert size (bp): 840
  Mutation: Deletion of MKP-1 CH2B; Delta 47-137
  GenBank ID: NM_013642
  Entrez Gene: Dusp1 (a.k.a. 3CH134, MKP1, Ptpn16, erp, mkp-1)
  Tag / fusion protein: EGFP (N terminal on backbone)
  Cloning method: Restriction Enzyme; 5′ cloning site SmaI (not destroyed); 3′ cloning site Xho I (not destroyed)
  Sequencing primers: 5′ EGFP-C
Terms and licenses: Academic/Nonprofit Terms; Industry Terms: Not Available to Industry
How to cite: pWay21-MKP-1DCH2B was a gift from Anton Bennett (Addgene plasmid # 13471 ; http://n2t.net/addgene:13471 ; RRID:Addgene_13471)
